Addgene plasmid #99109: pADSL-EGFP
Purpose: Expresses human ADSL-EGFP fusion in mammalian cells
Depositing lab: Stephen Benkovic. Depositing organization: Pennsylvania State University. Publication: Reversible compartmentalization of de novo purine biosynthetic complexes in living cells. An S, Kumar R, Sheets ED, Benkovic SJ. Science. 2008 Apr 4;320(5872):103-6. doi: 10.1126/science.1152241. PubMed 18388293.
Backbone
  Vector backbone: pEGFP-N1
  Backbone manufacturer: Clontech
  Backbone size w/o insert (bp): 4733
  Total vector size (bp): 6165
  Modifications to backbone: A206K, L221K, and F223R mutations in EGFP gene to minimize dimerization
  Vector type: Mammalian Expression
  Selectable markers: Neomycin (select with G418)
Growth in bacteria
  Bacterial resistance: Kanamycin, 50 μg/mL
  Growth temperature: 37°C
  Growth strain: DH5alpha
  Copy number: Unknown
Gene/Insert
  Gene/Insert name: ADSL (alt names: ASL; adenylosuccinate lyase)
  Species: H. sapiens (human)
  Insert size (bp): 1452
  GenBank ID: NM_000026
  Entrez Gene: ADSL (a.k.a. AMPS, ASASE, ASL)
  Promoter: CMV
  Tag / fusion protein: EGFP (enhanced green fluorescent protein) (C terminal on backbone)
  Cloning method: Restriction Enzyme; 5′ cloning site EcoRI (not destroyed); 3′ cloning site XmaI (not destroyed)
  Sequencing primers: 5′ CGCAAATGGGCGGTAGGCGTG
Terms and licenses: Academic/Nonprofit Terms; Industry Terms: Not Available to Industry
How to cite: pADSL-EGFP was a gift from Stephen Benkovic (Addgene plasmid # 99109 ; http://n2t.net/addgene:99109 ; RRID:Addgene_99109)
