[The description below was written by a language model from this plasmid's Addgene catalogue record and pLannotate feature annotations shown in this document.]
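Description:
pADSL-EGFP is a mammalian expression plasmid built on the Clontech pEGFP-N1 backbone that produces human adenylosuccinate lyase (ADSL) fused at its C terminus to a monomerized EGFP. The 1,452 bp ADSL coding sequence sits between the EcoRI and XmaI sites of the multiple cloning site, directly downstream of the human cytomegalovirus immediate-early enhancer and promoter. It reads through a short stretch of residual polylinker into the fluorescent protein, and the transcript is terminated by the SV40 polyadenylation signal. The EGFP carries A206K, L221K and F223R substitutions intended to minimize dimerization, so that any clustering seen in cells is less likely to be an artefact of the tag; the feature annotation recognizes it as mEGFP on the basis of A206K.

The total construct is 6,165 bp. It replicates in E. coli from a high-copy ColE1/pUC-type origin and also carries an f1 phage origin. A single Tn5 aminoglycoside phosphotransferase gene (NeoR/KanR) serves both hosts. A bacterial bla-type promoter drives it for kanamycin selection, and the adjacent SV40 enhancer/early promoter drives it for G418 selection of stably transfected mammalian cells, with the HSV TK polyadenylation signal downstream. The short large T antigen, ble and bGH poly(A) fragments in the annotation are probably backbone remnants or partial matches rather than functional parts. The depositor and sequenced records show the same features, offset by 15 nt.

ADSL catalyses two non-sequential steps of de novo purine synthesis. The fusion is suited to live-cell fluorescence imaging of the enzyme's localization, consistent with the associated study of reversible compartmentalization of purine biosynthetic complexes.
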