Features (pLannotate 1.2.2; 16 found; start..end, strand, type, name):
     61..364     +  enhancer       CMV enhancer: human cytomegalovirus immediate early enhancer
    365..568     +  promoter       CMV promoter: human cytomegalovirus (CMV) immediate early promoter
    591..634     +  misc_feature   MCS (fragment): multiple cloning site
    635..2086    +  CDS            ADSL: PUR8_HUMAN - Also known as AMPS. Experimental evidence at protein level: Swiss-Prot protein existence level 1. Catalyzes two non-sequential steps in de novo AMP synthesis: converts (S)-2-(5-amino-1-(5-phospho-D-ribosyl)imidazole-4- carboxamido)succinate (SAICAR) to fumarate plus 5-amino-1-(5-phospho-D- ribosyl)imidazole-4-carboxamide, and thereby also contributes to de novo IMP synthesis, and converts succinyladenosine monophosphate (SAMP) to AMP and fumarate. From Homo sapiens (Human).
   2086..2103    +  misc_feature   MCS (fragment): multiple cloning site
   2111..2830    +  CDS            mEGFP: enhanced GFP with monomerizing A206K mutation (Zacharias et al., 2002) mammalian codon-optimized
   2847..2930    +  CDS            large T antigen (fragment): large T antigen from SV40 (simian virus 40)
   2953..3074    +  polyA_signal   SV40 poly(A) signal: SV40 polyadenylation signal
   3108..3536    -  rep_origin     f1 ori (sequence partly withheld): f1 bacteriophage origin of replication; arrow indicates direction of (+) strand synthesis
   3563..3667    +  promoter       AmpR promoter: bla
   3669..4026    +  promoter       SV40 promoter: SV40 enhancer and early promoter
   4061..4855    +  CDS            NeoR/KanR: aminoglycoside phosphotransferase from Tn5; aph(3')-II (or nptII); confers resistance to neomycin, kanamycin, and G418 (Geneticin®)
   4876..5028    +  CDS            ble (fragment): BLE_KLEPN - Experimental evidence at protein level: Swiss-Prot protein existence level 1. Binding protein with a strong affinity to the bleomycin family of antibiotics. Binds to CL990; an antimitotic-antibiotic compound. From Klebsiella pneumoniae.
   5087..5134    +  polyA_signal   HSV TK poly(A) signal: herpes simplex virus thymidine kinase polyadenylation signal (Cole and Stacy, 1985)
   5225..5241    -  polyA_signal   bGH poly(A) signal (fragment): bovine growth hormone polyadenylation signal
   5463..6051    +  rep_origin     ori: high-copy-number ColE1/pMB1/pBR322/pUC origin of replication
>Addgene plasmid #99109 | pADSL-EGFP | depositor full sequence | sequence record 193177 | pADSL-EGFP sequence 6165 bps
TAGTTATTAATAGTAATCAATTACGGGGTCATTAGTTCATAGCCCATATATGGAGTTCCGCGTTACATAA
CTTACGGTAAATGGCCCGCCTGGCTGACCGCCCAACGACCCCCGCCCATTGACGTCAATAATGACGTATG
TTCCCATAGTAACGCCAATAGGGACTTTCCATTGACGTCAATGGGTGGAGTATTTACGGTAAACTGCCCA
CTTGGCAGTACATCAAGTGTATCATATGCCAAGTACGCCCCCTATTGACGTCAATGACGGTAAATGGCCC
GCCTGGCATTATGCCCAGTACATGACCTTATGGGACTTTCCTACTTGGCAGTACATCTACGTATTAGTCA
TCGCTATTACCATGGTGATGCGGTTTTGGCAGTACATCAATGGGCGTGGATAGCGGTTTGACTCACGGGG
ATTTCCAAGTCTCCACCCCATTGACGTCAATGGGAGTTTGTTTTGGCACCAAAATCAACGGGACTTTCCA
AAATGTCGTAACAACTCCGCCCCATTGACGCAAATGGGCGGTAGGCGTGTACGGTGGGAGGTCTATATAA
GCAGAGCTGGTTTAGTGAACCGTCAGATCCGCTAGCGCTACCGGACTCAGATCTCGAGCTCAAGCTTCGA
ATTCATGGCGGCTGGAGGCGATCATGGTTCGCCCGACAGCTACCGCTCACCTCTTGCCTCCCGCTATGCC
AGCCCGGAGATGTGCTTCGTGTTTAGCGACAGGTATAAATTCCGGACATGGCGGCAGCTGTGGCTGTGGC
TGGCGGAGGCCGAGCAGACATTGGGTTTGCCTATCACAGATGAACAAATCCAGGAGATGAAATCAAACCT
GGAGAACATCGACTTCAAGATGGCAGCTGAGGAAGAGAAACGTTTACGACATGATGTGATGGCTCACGTG
CACACATTTGGCCACTGCTGTCCAAAAGCTGCAGGCATTATTCACCTTGGTGCTACTTCTTGCTATGTTG
GAGACAATACTGACTTGATTATTCTTAGAAATGCACTTGACCTGCTTTTGCCAAAGCTTGCCAGAGTGAT
CTCTCGGCTTGCCGACTTTGCTAAGGAACGAGCCAGTCTACCCACATTAGGTTTCACACATTTCCAGCCT
GCACAGCTGACCACAGTTGGGAAACGTTGCTGTCTTTGGATTCAGGATCTTTGCATGGATCTCCAGAACT
TGAAGCGTGTCCGAGATGACCTGCGCTTCCGGGGAGTAAAGGGTACCACTGGCACTCAGGCCAGTTTCCT
GCAGCTCTTTGAGGGAGATGACCATAAGGTAGAGCAGCTTGACAAGATGGTGACAGAAAAGGCAGGATTT
AAGAGAGCTTTCATCATCACAGGGCAGACATATACACGAAAAGTGGATATTGAAGTACTGTCTGTGCTGG
CTAGCTTGGGGGCATCAGTGCACAAGATTTGCACCGACATACGCCTCCTGGCAAACCTCAAGGAGATGGA
GGAACCCTTTGAAAAACAGCAGATTGGCTCAAGTGCGATGCCATATAAGCGGAATCCCATGCGTTCAGAA
CGTTGCTGCAGTCTTGCCCGCCACCTGATGACCCTTGTCATGGACCCGCTACAGACAGCATCTGTCCAGT
GGTTTGAACGCACACTGGATGATAGTGCCAACCGACGGATCTGTTTGGCCGAGGCATTTCTTACCGCAGA
TACTATATTGAATACGCTGCAGAACATTTCTGAAGGATTGGTCGTGTACCCCAAAGTAATTGAACGGCGC
ATTCGGCAAGAGCTGCCTTTCATGGCCACAGAGAACATCATCATGGCCATGGTCAAAGCTGGAGGTAGCC
GCCAGGATTGCCATGAGAAAATCAGAGTGCTTTCTCAGCAGGCAGCTTCTGTGGTTAAGCAGGAAGGGGG
TGACAATGACCTCATAGAGCGTATCCAGGTTGATGCCTACTTCAGTCCCATTCACTCCCAGTTGGATCAT
TTACTGGATCCTTCTTCTTTCACTGGTCGTGCCTCCCAGCAGGTGCAGAGATTCTTAGAAGAGGAGGTGT
ATCCCCTGTTAAAACCATATGAAAGCGTGATGAAGGTGAAAGCAGAATTATGTCTGGCCCGGGATCCACC
GGTCGCCACCATGGTGAGCAAGGGCGAGGAGCTGTTCACCGGGGTGGTGCCCATCCTGGTCGAGCTGGAC
GGCGACGTAAACGGCCACAAGTTCAGCGTGTCCGGCGAGGGCGAGGGCGATGCCACCTACGGCAAGCTGA
CCCTGAAGTTCATCTGCACCACCGGCAAGCTGCCCGTGCCCTGGCCCACCCTCGTGACCACCCTGACCTA
CGGCGTGCAGTGCTTCAGCCGCTACCCCGACCACATGAAGCAGCACGACTTCTTCAAGTCCGCCATGCCC
GAAGGCTACGTCCAGGAGCGCACCATCTTCTTCAAGGACGACGGCAACTACAAGACCCGCGCCGAGGTGA
AGTTCGAGGGCGACACCCTGGTGAACCGCATCGAGCTGAAGGGCATCGACTTCAAGGAGGACGGCAACAT
CCTGGGGCACAAGCTGGAGTACAACTACAACAGCCACAACGTCTATATCATGGCCGACAAGCAGAAGAAC
GGCATCAAGGTGAACTTCAAGATCCGCCACAACATCGAGGACGGCAGCGTGCAGCTCGCCGACCACTACC
AGCAGAACACCCCCATCGGCGACGGTCCCGTGCTGCTGCCCGACAACCACTACCTGAGCACCCAGTCCAA
GCTGAGCAAAGACCCCAACGAGAAGCGCGATCACATGGTCCTGAAGGAGCGCGTGACCGCCGCCGGGATC
ACTCTCGGCATGGACGAGCTGTACAAGTAAAGCGGCCGCGACTCTAGATCATAATCAGCCATACCACATT
TGTAGAGGTTTTACTTGCTTTAAAAAACCTCCCACACCTCCCCCTGAACCTGAAACATAAAATGAATGCA
ATTGTTGTTGTTAACTTGTTTATTGCAGCTTATAATGGTTACAAATAAAGCAATAGCATCACAAATTTCA
CAAATAAAGCATTTTTTTCACTGCATTCTAGTTGTGGTTTGTCCAAACTCATCAATGTATCTTAAGGCGT
AAATTGTAAGCGTTAATATTTTGTTAAAATTCGCGTTAAATTTTTGTTAAATCAGCTCATTTTTTAACCA
ATAGGCCGAAATCGGCAAAATCCCTTATAAATCAAAAGAATAGACCGAGATAGGGT
[37 nt withheld, positions 3207-3243]
AAAGAACGTGGACTCCAACGTCAAAGG
[49 nt withheld, positions 3271-3319]
T
[91 nt withheld, positions 3321-3411]
G
[124 nt withheld, positions 3413-3536]
CAGGTGGCACTTTTCGGGGAAATGTGCGCGGAACCCCTATTTGTTTATTTTTCTAAATACATTCAAATAT
GTATCCGCTCATGAGACAATAACCCTGATAAATGCTTCAATAATATTGAAAAAGGAAGAGTCCTGAGGCG
GAAAGAACCAGCTGTGGAATGTGTGTCAGTTAGGGTGTGGAAAGTCCCCAGGCTCCCCAGCAGGCAGAAG
TATGCAAAGCATGCATCTCAATTAGTCAGCAACCAGGTGTGGAAAGTCCCCAGGCTCCCCAGCAGGCAGA
AGTATGCAAAGCATGCATCTCAATTAGTCAGCAACCATAGTCCCGCCCCTAACTCCGCCCATCCCGCCCC
TAACTCCGCCCAGTTCCGCCCATTCTCCGCCCCATGGCTGACTAATTTTTTTTATTTATGCAGAGGCCGA
GGCCGCCTCGGCCTCTGAGCTATTCCAGAAGTAGTGAGGAGGCTTTTTTGGAGGCCTAGGCTTTTGCAAA
GATCGATCAAGAGACAGGATGAGGATCGTTTCGCATGATTGAACAAGATGGATTGCACGCAGGTTCTCCG
GCCGCTTGGGTGGAGAGGCTATTCGGCTATGACTGGGCACAACAGACAATCGGCTGCTCTGATGCCGCCG
TGTTCCGGCTGTCAGCGCAGGGGCGCCCGGTTCTTTTTGTCAAGACCGACCTGTCCGGTGCCCTGAATGA
ACTGCAAGACGAGGCAGCGCGGCTATCGTGGCTGGCCACGACGGGCGTTCCTTGCGCAGCTGTGCTCGAC
GTTGTCACTGAAGCGGGAAGGGACTGGCTGCTATTGGGCGAAGTGCCGGGGCAGGATCTCCTGTCATCTC
ACCTTGCTCCTGCCGAGAAAGTATCCATCATGGCTGATGCAATGCGGCGGCTGCATACGCTTGATCCGGC
TACCTGCCCATTCGACCACCAAGCGAAACATCGCATCGAGCGAGCACGTACTCGGATGGAAGCCGGTCTT
GTCGATCAGGATGATCTGGACGAAGAGCATCAGGGGCTCGCGCCAGCCGAACTGTTCGCCAGGCTCAAGG
CGAGCATGCCCGACGGCGAGGATCTCGTCGTGACCCATGGCGATGCCTGCTTGCCGAATATCATGGTGGA
AAATGGCCGCTTTTCTGGATTCATCGACTGTGGCCGGCTGGGTGTGGCGGACCGCTATCAGGACATAGCG
TTGGCTACCCGTGATATTGCTGAAGAGCTTGGCGGCGAATGGGCTGACCGCTTCCTCGTGCTTTACGGTA
TCGCCGCTCCCGATTCGCAGCGCATCGCCTTCTATCGCCTTCTTGACGAGTTCTTCTGAGCGGGACTCTG
GGGTTCGAAATGACCGACCAAGCGACGCCCAACCTGCCATCACGAGATTTCGATTCCACCGCCGCCTTCT
ATGAAAGGTTGGGCTTCGGAATCGTTTTCCGGGACGCCGGCTGGATGATCCTCCAGCGCGGGGATCTCAT
GCTGGAGTTCTTCGCCCACCCTAGGGGGAGGCTAACTGAAACACGGAAGGAGACAATACCGGAAGGAACC
CGCGCTATGACGGCAATAAAAAGACAGAATAAAACGCACGGTGTTGGGTCGTTTGTTCATAAACGCGGGG
TTCGGTCCCAGGGCTGGCACTCTGTCGATACCCCACCGAGACCCCATTGGGGCCAATACGCCCGCGTTTC
TTCCTTTTCCCCACCCCACCCCCCAAGTTCGGGTGAAGGCCCAGGGCTCGCAGCCAACGTCGGGGCGGCA
GGCCCTGCCATAGCCTCAGGTTACTCATATATACTTTAGATTGATTTAAAACTTCATTTTTAATTTAAAA
GGATCTAGGTGAAGATCCTTTTTGATAATCTCATGACCAAAATCCCTTAACGTGAGTTTTCGTTCCACTG
AGCGTCAGACCCCGTAGAAAAGATCAAAGGATCTTCTTGAGATCCTTTTTTTCTGCGCGTAATCTGCTGC
TTGCAAACAAAAAAACCACCGCTACCAGCGGTGGTTTGTTTGCCGGATCAAGAGCTACCAACTCTTTTTC
CGAAGGTAACTGGCTTCAGCAGAGCGCAGATACCAAATACTGTCCTTCTAGTGTAGCCGTAGTTAGGCCA
CCACTTCAAGAACTCTGTAGCACCGCCTACATACCTCGCTCTGCTAATCCTGTTACCAGTGGCTGCTGCC
AGTGGCGATAAGTCGTGTCTTACCGGGTTGGACTCAAGACGATAGTTACCGGATAAGGCGCAGCGGTCGG
GCTGAACGGGGGGTTCGTGCACACAGCCCAGCTTGGAGCGAACGACCTACACCGAACTGAGATACCTACA
GCGTGAGCTATGAGAAAGCGCCACGCTTCCCGAAGGGAGAAAGGCGGACAGGTATCCGGTAAGCGGCAGG
GTCGGAACAGGAGAGCGCACGAGGGAGCTTCCAGGGGGAAACGCCTGGTATCTTTATAGTCCTGTCGGGT
TTCGCCACCTCTGACTTGAGCGTCGATTTTTGTGATGCTCGTCAGGGGGGCGGAGCCTATGGAAAAACGC
CAGCAACGCGGCCTTTTTACGGTTCCTGGCCTTTTGCTGGCCTTTTGCTCACATGTTCTTTCCTGCGTTA
TCCCCTGATTCTGTGGATAACCGTATTACCGCCATGCAT
