Features (pLannotate 1.2.2; 16 found; start..end, strand, type, name):
     46..349     +  enhancer       CMV enhancer: human cytomegalovirus immediate early enhancer
    350..553     +  promoter       CMV promoter: human cytomegalovirus (CMV) immediate early promoter
    576..619     +  misc_feature   MCS (fragment): multiple cloning site
    620..2071    +  CDS            ADSL: PUR8_HUMAN - Also known as AMPS. Experimental evidence at protein level: Swiss-Prot protein existence level 1. Catalyzes two non-sequential steps in de novo AMP synthesis: converts (S)-2-(5-amino-1-(5-phospho-D-ribosyl)imidazole-4- carboxamido)succinate (SAICAR) to fumarate plus 5-amino-1-(5-phospho-D- ribosyl)imidazole-4-carboxamide, and thereby also contributes to de novo IMP synthesis, and converts succinyladenosine monophosphate (SAMP) to AMP and fumarate. From Homo sapiens (Human).
   2071..2088    +  misc_feature   MCS (fragment): multiple cloning site
   2096..2815    +  CDS            mEGFP: enhanced GFP with monomerizing A206K mutation (Zacharias et al., 2002) mammalian codon-optimized
   2832..2915    +  CDS            large T antigen (fragment): large T antigen from SV40 (simian virus 40)
   2938..3059    +  polyA_signal   SV40 poly(A) signal: SV40 polyadenylation signal
   3093..3521    -  rep_origin     f1 ori (sequence partly withheld): f1 bacteriophage origin of replication; arrow indicates direction of (+) strand synthesis
   3548..3652    +  promoter       AmpR promoter: bla
   3654..4011    +  promoter       SV40 promoter: SV40 enhancer and early promoter
   4046..4840    +  CDS            NeoR/KanR: aminoglycoside phosphotransferase from Tn5; aph(3')-II (or nptII); confers resistance to neomycin, kanamycin, and G418 (Geneticin®)
   4861..5013    +  CDS            ble (fragment): BLE_KLEPN - Experimental evidence at protein level: Swiss-Prot protein existence level 1. Binding protein with a strong affinity to the bleomycin family of antibiotics. Binds to CL990; an antimitotic-antibiotic compound. From Klebsiella pneumoniae.
   5072..5119    +  polyA_signal   HSV TK poly(A) signal: herpes simplex virus thymidine kinase polyadenylation signal (Cole and Stacy, 1985)
   5210..5226    -  polyA_signal   bGH poly(A) signal (fragment): bovine growth hormone polyadenylation signal
   5448..6036    +  rep_origin     ori: high-copy-number ColE1/pMB1/pBR322/pUC origin of replication
>Addgene plasmid #99109 | pADSL-EGFP | addgene full sequence | sequence record 204159 | Addgene NGS Result
ATCAATTACGGGGTCATTAGTTCATAGCCCATATATGGAGTTCCGCGTTACATAACTTACGGTAAATGGC
CCGCCTGGCTGACCGCCCAACGACCCCCGCCCATTGACGTCAATAATGACGTATGTTCCCATAGTAACGC
CAATAGGGACTTTCCATTGACGTCAATGGGTGGAGTATTTACGGTAAACTGCCCACTTGGCAGTACATCA
AGTGTATCATATGCCAAGTACGCCCCCTATTGACGTCAATGACGGTAAATGGCCCGCCTGGCATTATGCC
CAGTACATGACCTTATGGGACTTTCCTACTTGGCAGTACATCTACGTATTAGTCATCGCTATTACCATGG
TGATGCGGTTTTGGCAGTACATCAATGGGCGTGGATAGCGGTTTGACTCACGGGGATTTCCAAGTCTCCA
CCCCATTGACGTCAATGGGAGTTTGTTTTGGCACCAAAATCAACGGGACTTTCCAAAATGTCGTAACAAC
TCCGCCCCATTGACGCAAATGGGCGGTAGGCGTGTACGGTGGGAGGTCTATATAAGCAGAGCTGGTTTAG
TGAACCGTCAGATCCGCTAGCGCTACCGGACTCAGATCTCGAGCTCAAGCTTCGAATTCATGGCGGCTGG
AGGCGATCATGGTTCGCCCGACAGCTACCGCTCACCTCTTGCCTCCCGCTATGCCAGCCCGGAGATGTGC
TTCGTGTTTAGCGACAGGTATAAATTCCGGACATGGCGGCAGCTGTGGCTGTGGCTGGCGGAGGCCGAGC
AGACATTGGGTTTGCCTATCACAGATGAACAAATCCAGGAGATGAAATCAAACCTGGAGAACATCGACTT
CAAGATGGCAGCTGAGGAAGAGAAACGTTTACGACATGATGTGATGGCTCACGTGCACACATTTGGCCAC
TGCTGTCCAAAAGCTGCAGGCATTATTCACCTTGGTGCTACTTCTTGCTATGTTGGAGACAATACTGACT
TGATTATTCTTAGAAATGCACTTGACCTGCTTTTGCCAAAGCTTGCCAGAGTGATCTCTCGGCTTGCCGA
CTTTGCTAAGGAACGAGCCAGTCTACCCACATTAGGTTTCACACATTTCCAGCCTGCACAGCTGACCACA
GTTGGGAAACGTTGCTGTCTTTGGATTCAGGATCTTTGCATGGATCTCCAGAACTTGAAGCGTGTCCGAG
ATGACCTGCGCTTCCGGGGAGTAAAGGGTACCACTGGCACTCAGGCCAGTTTCCTGCAGCTCTTTGAGGG
AGATGACCATAAGGTAGAGCAGCTTGACAAGATGGTGACAGAAAAGGCAGGATTTAAGAGAGCTTTCATC
ATCACAGGGCAGACATATACACGAAAAGTGGATATTGAAGTACTGTCTGTGCTGGCTAGCTTGGGGGCAT
CAGTGCACAAGATTTGCACCGACATACGCCTCCTGGCAAACCTCAAGGAGATGGAGGAACCCTTTGAAAA
ACAGCAGATTGGCTCAAGTGCGATGCCATATAAGCGGAATCCCATGCGTTCAGAACGTTGCTGCAGTCTT
GCCCGCCACCTGATGACCCTTGTCATGGACCCGCTACAGACAGCATCTGTCCAGTGGTTTGAACGCACAC
TGGATGATAGTGCCAACCGACGGATCTGTTTGGCCGAGGCATTTCTTACCGCAGATACTATATTGAATAC
GCTGCAGAACATTTCTGAAGGATTGGTCGTGTACCCCAAAGTAATTGAACGGCGCATTCGGCAAGAGCTG
CCTTTCATGGCCACAGAGAACATCATCATGGCCATGGTCAAAGCTGGAGGTAGCCGCCAGGATTGCCATG
AGAAAATCAGAGTGCTTTCTCAGCAGGCAGCTTCTGTGGTTAAGCAGGAAGGGGGTGACAATGACCTCAT
AGAGCGTATCCAGGTTGATGCCTACTTCAGTCCCATTCACTCCCAGTTGGATCATTTACTGGATCCTTCT
TCTTTCACTGGTCGTGCCTCCCAGCAGGTGCAGAGATTCTTAGAAGAGGAGGTGTATCCCCTGTTAAAAC
CATATGAAAGCGTGATGAAGGTGAAAGCAGAATTATGTCTGGCCCGGGATCCACCGGTCGCCACCATGGT
GAGCAAGGGCGAGGAGCTGTTCACCGGGGTGGTGCCCATCCTGGTCGAGCTGGACGGCGACGTAAACGGC
CACAAGTTCAGCGTGTCCGGCGAGGGCGAGGGCGATGCCACCTACGGCAAGCTGACCCTGAAGTTCATCT
GCACCACCGGAAAGCTGCCCGTGCCCTGGCCCACCCTCGTGACCACCCTGACCTACGGCGTGCAGTGCTT
CAGCCGCTACCCCGACCACATGAAGCAGCACGACTTCTTCAAGTCCGCCATGCCCGAAGGCTACGTCCAG
GAGCGCACCATCTTCTTCAAGGACGACGGCAACTACAAGACCCGCGCCGAGGTGAAGTTCGAGGGCGACA
CCCTGGTGAACCGCATCGAGCTGAAGGGCATCGACTTCAAGGAGGACGGCAACATCCTGGGGCACAAGCT
GGAGTACAACTACAACAGCCACAACGTCTATATCATGGCCGACAAGCAGAAGAACGGCATCAAGGTGAAC
TTCAAGATCCGCCACAACATCGAGGACGGCAGCGTGCAGCTCGCCGACCACTACCAGCAGAACACCCCCA
TCGGCGACGGTCCCGTGCTGCTGCCCGACAACCACTACCTGAGCACCCAGTCCAAGCTGAGCAAAGACCC
CAACGAGAAGCGCGATCACATGGTCCTGAAGGAGCGCGTGACCGCCGCCGGGATCACTCTCGGCATGGAC
GAGCTGTACAAGTAAAGCGGCCGCGACTCTAGATCATAATCAGCCATACCACATTTGTAGAGGTTTTACT
TGCTTTAAAAAACCTCCCACACCTCCCCCTGAACCTGAAACATAAAATGAATGCAATTGTTGTTGTTAAC
TTGTTTATTGCAGCTTATAATGGTTACAAATAAAGCAATAGCATCACAAATTTCACAAATAAAGCATTTT
TTTCACTGCATTCTAGTTGTGGTTTGTCCAAACTCATCAATGTATCTTAAGGCGTAAATTGTAAGCGTTA
ATATTTTGTTAAAATTCGCGTTAAATTTTTGTTAAATCAGCTCATTTTTTAACCAATAGGCCGAAATCGG
CAAAATCCCTTATAAATCAAAAGAATAGACCGAGATAGGGT
[37 nt withheld, positions 3192-3228]
AAAGAACGTGGACTCCAACGTCAAAGG
[49 nt withheld, positions 3256-3304]
T
[91 nt withheld, positions 3306-3396]
G
[124 nt withheld, positions 3398-3521]
CAGGTGGCACTTTTCGGGGAAATGTGCGCGGAACCCCTATTTGTTTATTTTTCTAAATACATTCAAATAT
GTATCCGCTCATGAGACAATAACCCTGATAAATGCTTCAATAATATTGAAAAAGGAAGAGTCCTGAGGCG
GAAAGAACCAGCTGTGGAATGTGTGTCAGTTAGGGTGTGGAAAGTCCCCAGGCTCCCCAGCAGGCAGAAG
TATGCAAAGCATGCATCTCAATTAGTCAGCAACCAGGTGTGGAAAGTCCCCAGGCTCCCCAGCAGGCAGA
AGTATGCAAAGCATGCATCTCAATTAGTCAGCAACCATAGTCCCGCCCCTAACTCCGCCCATCCCGCCCC
TAACTCCGCCCAGTTCCGCCCATTCTCCGCCCCATGGCTGACTAATTTTTTTTATTTATGCAGAGGCCGA
GGCCGCCTCGGCCTCTGAGCTATTCCAGAAGTAGTGAGGAGGCTTTTTTGGAGGCCTAGGCTTTTGCAAA
GATCGATCAAGAGACAGGATGAGGATCGTTTCGCATGATTGAACAAGATGGATTGCACGCAGGTTCTCCG
GCCGCTTGGGTGGAGAGGCTATTCGGCTATGACTGGGCACAACAGACAATCGGCTGCTCTGATGCCGCCG
TGTTCCGGCTGTCAGCGCAGGGGCGCCCGGTTCTTTTTGTCAAGACCGACCTGTCCGGTGCCCTGAATGA
ACTGCAAGACGAGGCAGCGCGGCTATCGTGGCTGGCCACGACGGGCGTTCCTTGCGCAGCTGTGCTCGAC
GTTGTCACTGAAGCGGGAAGGGACTGGCTGCTATTGGGCGAAGTGCCGGGGCAGGATCTCCTGTCATCTC
ACCTTGCTCCTGCCGAGAAAGTATCCATCATGGCTGATGCAATGCGGCGGCTGCATACGCTTGATCCGGC
TACCTGCCCATTCGACCACCAAGCGAAACATCGCATCGAGCGAGCACGTACTCGGATGGAAGCCGGTCTT
GTCGATCAGGATGATCTGGACGAAGAGCATCAGGGGCTCGCGCCAGCCGAACTGTTCGCCAGGCTCAAGG
CGAGCATGCCCGACGGCGAGGATCTCGTCGTGACCCATGGCGATGCCTGCTTGCCGAATATCATGGTGGA
AAATGGCCGCTTTTCTGGATTCATCGACTGTGGCCGGCTGGGTGTGGCGGACCGCTATCAGGACATAGCG
TTGGCTACCCGTGATATTGCTGAAGAGCTTGGCGGCGAATGGGCTGACCGCTTCCTCGTGCTTTACGGTA
TCGCCGCTCCCGATTCGCAGCGCATCGCCTTCTATCGCCTTCTTGACGAGTTCTTCTGAGCGGGACTCTG
GGGTTCGAAATGACCGACCAAGCGACGCCCAACCTGCCATCACGAGATTTCGATTCCACCGCCGCCTTCT
ATGAAAGGTTGGGCTTCGGAATCGTTTTCCGGGACGCCGGCTGGATGATCCTCCAGCGCGGGGATCTCAT
GCTGGAGTTCTTCGCCCACCCTAGGGGGAGGCTAACTGAAACACGGAAGGAGACAATACCGGAAGGAACC
CGCGCTATGACGGCAATAAAAAGACAGAATAAAACGCACGGTGTTGGGTCGTTTGTTCATAAACGCGGGG
TTCGGTCCCAGGGCTGGCACTCTGTCGATACCCCACCGAGACCCCATTGGGGCCAATACGCCCGCGTTTC
TTCCTTTTCCCCACCCCACCCCCCAAGTTCGGGTGAAGGCCCAGGGCTCGCAGCCAACGTCGGGGCGGCA
GGCCCTGCCATAGCCTCAGGTTACTCATATATACTTTAGATTGATTTAAAACTTCATTTTTAATTTAAAA
GGATCTAGGTGAAGATCCTTTTTGATAATCTCATGACCAAAATCCCTTAACGTGAGTTTTCGTTCCACTG
AGCGTCAGACCCCGTAGAAAAGATCAAAGGATCTTCTTGAGATCCTTTTTTTCTGCGCGTAATCTGCTGC
TTGCAAACAAAAAAACCACCGCTACCAGCGGTGGTTTGTTTGCCGGATCAAGAGCTACCAACTCTTTTTC
CGAAGGTAACTGGCTTCAGCAGAGCGCAGATACCAAATACTGTTCTTCTAGTGTAGCCGTAGTTAGGCCA
CCACTTCAAGAACTCTGTAGCACCGCCTACATACCTCGCTCTGCTAATCCTGTTACCAGTGGCTGCTGCC
AGTGGCGATAAGTCGTGTCTTACCGGGTTGGACTCAAGACGATAGTTACCGGATAAGGCGCAGCGGTCGG
GCTGAACGGGGGGTTCGTGCACACAGCCCAGCTTGGAGCGAACGACCTACACCGAACTGAGATACCTACA
GCGTGAGCTATGAGAAAGCGCCACGCTTCCCGAAGGGAGAAAGGCGGACAGGTATCCGGTAAGCGGCAGG
GTCGGAACAGGAGAGCGCACGAGGGAGCTTCCAGGGGGAAACGCCTGGTATCTTTATAGTCCTGTCGGGT
TTCGCCACCTCTGACTTGAGCGTCGATTTTTGTGATGCTCGTCAGGGGGGCGGAGCCTATGGAAAAACGC
CAGCAACGCGGCCTTTTTACGGTTCCTGGCCTTTTGCTGGCCTTTTGCTCACATGTTCTTTCCTGCGTTA
TCCCCTGATTCTGTGGATAACCGTATTACCGCCATGCATTAGTTATTAATAGTA
